>Addgene plasmid #122770 | pAC10047_pCR8-TagBFP2 | depositor full sequence | sequence record 234272 | pAC10047_pCR8-TagBFP2 sequence 3530 bps
CTTTCCTGCGTTATCCCCTGATTCTGTGGATAACCGTATTACCGCCTTTGAGTGAGCTGATACCGCTCGC
CGCAGCCGAACGACCGAGCGCAGCGAGTCAGTGAGCGAGGAAGCGGAAGAGCGCCCAATACGCAAACCGC
CTCTCCCCGCGCGTTGGCCGATTCATTAATGCAGCTGGCACGACAGGTTTCCCGACTGGAAAGCGGGCAG
TGAGCGCAACGCAATTAATACGCGTACCGCTAGCCAGGAAGAGTTTGTAGAAACGCAAAAAGGCCATCCG
TCAGGATGGCCTTCTGCTTAGTTTGATGCCTGGCAGTTTATGGCGGGCGTCCTGCCCGCCACCCTCCGGG
CCGTTGCTTCACAACGATCAAATCCGCTCCCGGCGGATTTGTCCTACTCAGGAGAGCGTTCACCGACAAA
CAACAGATAAAACGAAAGGCCCAGTCTTCCGACTGAGCCTTTCGTTTTATTTGATGCCTGGCAGTTCCCT
ACTCTCGCGTTAACGCTAGCATGGATGTTTTCCCAGTCACGACGTTGTAAAACGACGGCCAGTCTTAAGC
TCGGGCCCCAAATAATGATTTTATTTTGACTGATAGTGACCTGTTCGTTGCAACAAATTGATGAGCAATG
CTTTTTTATAATGCCAACTTTGTACAAAAAAGCAGGCTCCGAATTCACCGGTGCCGCCACCATGAGCGAG
CTGATTAAGGAGAACATGCACATGAAGCTGTACATGGAGGGCACCGTGGACAACCATCACTTCAAGTGCA
CATCCGAGGGCGAAGGCAAGCCCTACGAGGGCACCCAGACCATGAGAATCAAGGTGGTCGAGGGCGGCCC
TCTCCCCTTCGCCTTCGACATCCTGGCTACTAGCTTCCTCTACGGCAGCAAGACCTTCATCAACCACACC
CAGGGCATCCCCGACTTCTTCAAGCAGTCCTTCCCTGAGGGCTTCACATGGGAGAGAGTCACCACATACG
AAGACGGGGGCGTGCTGACCGCTACCCAGGACACCAGCCTCCAGGACGGCTGCCTCATCTACAACGTCAA
GATCAGAGGGGTGAACTTCACATCCAACGGCCCTGTGATGCAGAAGAAAACACTCGGCTGGGAGGCCTTC
ACCGAGACGCTGTACCCCGCTGACGGCGGCCTGGAAGGCAGAAACGACATGGCCCTGAAGCTCGTGGGCG
GGAGCCATCTGATCGCAAACATCAAGACCACATATAGATCCAAGAAACCCGCTAAGAACCTCAAGATGCC
TGGCGTCTACTATGTGGACTACAGACTGGAAAGAATCAAGGAGGCCAACAACGAGACCTACGTCGAGCAG
CACGAGGTGGCAGTGGCCAGATACTGCGACCTCCCTAGCAAACTGGGGCACAAGCTTAATTAATTAATTA
AGAATTCGACCCAGCTTTCTTGTACAAAGTTGGCATTATAAAAAATAATTGCTCATCAATTTGTTGCAAC
GAACAGGTCACTATCAGTCAAAATAAAATCATTATTTGCCATCCAGCTGATATCCCCTATAGTGAGTCGT
ATTACATGGTCATAGCTGTTTCCTGGCAGCTCTGGCCCGTGTCTCAAAATCTCTGATGTTACATTGCACA
AGATAAAAATATATCATCATGCCTCCTCTAGACCAGCCAGGACAGAAATGCCTCGACTTCGCTGCTGCCC
AAGGTTGCCGGGTGACGCACACCGTGGAAACGGATGAAGGCACGAACCCAGTGGACATAAGCCTGTTCGG
TTCGTAAGCTGTAATGCAAGTAGCGTATGCGCTCACGCAACTGGTCCAGAACCTTGACCGAACGCAGCGG
TGGTAACGGCGCAGTGGCGGTTTTCATGGCTTGTTATGACTGTTTTTTTGGGGTACAGTCTATGCCTCGG
GCATCCAAGCAGCAAGCGCGTTACGCCGTGGGTCGATGTTTGATGTTATGGAGCAGCAACGATGTTACGC
AGCAGGGCAGTCGCCCTAAAACAAAGTTAAACATCATGAGGGAAGCGGTGATCGCCGAAGTATCGACTCA
ACTATCAGAGGTAGTTGGCGTCATCGAGCGCCATCTCGAACCGACGTTGCTGGCCGTACATTTGTACGGC
TCCGCAGTGGATGGCGGCCTGAAGCCACACAGTGATATTGATTTGCTGGTTACGGTGACCGTAAGGCTTG
ATGAAACAACGCGGCGAGCTTTGATCAACGACCTTTTGGAAACTTCGGCTTCCCCTGGAGAGAGCGAGAT
TCTCCGCGCTGTAGAAGTCACCATTGTTGTGCACGACGACATCATTCCGTGGCGTTATCCAGCTAAGCGC
GAACTGCAATTTGGAGAATGGCAGCGCAATGACATTCTTGCAGGTATCTTCGAGCCAGCCACGATCGACA
TTGATCTGGCTATCTTGCTGACAAAAGCAAGAGAACATAGCGTTGCCTTGGTAGGTCCAGCGGCGGAGGA
ACTCTTTGATCCGGTTCCTGAACAGGATCTATTTGAGGCGCTAAATGAAACCTTAACGCTATGGAACTCG
CCGCCCGACTGGGCTGGCGATGAGCGAAATGTAGTGCTTACGTTGTCCCGCATTTGGTACAGCGCAGTAA
CCGGCAAAATCGCGCCGAAGGATGTCGCTGCCGACTGGGCAATGGAGCGCCTGCCGGCCCAGTATCAGCC
CGTCATACTTGAAGCTAGACAGGCTTATCTTGGACAAGAAGAAGATCGCTTGGCCTCGCGCGCAGATCAG
TTGGAAGAATTTGTCCACTACGTGAAAGGCGAGATCACCAAGGTAGTCGGCAAATAACCCTCGAGCCACC
CATGACCAAAATCCCTTAACGTGAGTTACGCGTCGTTCCACTGAGCGTCAGACCCCGTAGAAAAGATCAA
AGGATCTTCTTGAGATCCTTTTTTTCTGCGCGTAATCTGCTGCTTGCAAACAAAAAAACCACCGCTACCA
GCGGTGGTTTGTTTGCCGGATCAAGAGCTACCAACTCTTTTTCCGAAGGTAACTGGCTTCAGCAGAGCGC
AGATACCAAATACTGTCCTTCTAGTGTAGCCGTAGTTAGGCCACCACTTCAAGAACTCTGTAGCACCGCC
TACATACCTCGCTCTGCTAATCCTGTTACCAGTGGCTGCTGCCAGTGGCGATAAGTCGTGTCTTACCGGG
TTGGACTCAAGACGATAGTTACCGGATAAGGCGCAGCGGTCGGGCTGAACGGGGGGTTCGTGCACACAGC
CCAGCTTGGAGCGAACGACCTACACCGAACTGAGATACCTACAGCGTGAGCATTGAGAAAGCGCCACGCT
TCCCGAAGGGAGAAAGGCGGACAGGTATCCGGTAAGCGGCAGGGTCGGAACAGGAGAGCGCACGAGGGAG
CTTCCAGGGGGAAACGCCTGGTATCTTTATAGTCCTGTCGGGTTTCGCCACCTCTGACTTGAGCGTCGAT
TTTTGTGATGCTCGTCAGGGGGGCGGAGCCTATGGAAAAACGCCAGCAACGCGGCCTTTTTACGGTTCCT
GGCCTTTTGCTGGCCTTTTGCTCACATGTT
Features (pLannotate 1.2.2; 12 found; start..end, strand, type, name):
    121..213     +  CDS            lacI (fragment): lac repressor; lacI; The lac repressor binds to the lac operator to inhibit transcription in E. coli. This inhibition can be relieved by adding lactose or isopropyl-β-D-thiogalactopyranoside (IPTG).
    268..295     -  terminator     rrnB T2 terminator: transcription terminator T2 from the E. coli rrnB gene
    427..470     +  terminator     rrnB T1 terminator: Escherichia coli rrnB; transcription terminator T1 from the E. coli rrnB gene
    517..553     -  CDS            lacZα (fragment): LacZα fragment of β-galactosidase; lacZ fragment
    569..668     +  protein_bind   attL1: mutant version of attL; recombination site for the Gateway® LR reaction LR Clonase™
    692..1393    +  CDS            TagBFP: monomeric blue fluorescent protein mammalian codon-optimized
   1409..1508    -  protein_bind   attL2: mutant version of attL; recombination site for the Gateway® LR reaction LR Clonase™
   1526..1544    -  promoter       T7 promoter: promoter for bacteriophage T7 RNA polymerase
   1734..1757    +  promoter       Pc promoter (fragment): intI1 (promoter lies within the coding sequence); class 1 integron promoter
   1933..1989    +  CDS            GmR (fragment): gentamycin acetyltransferase; aacC1; confers resistance to gentamycin
   1996..2787    +  CDS            SmR: aminoglycoside adenylyltransferase (Murphy, 1985); aadA; confers resistance to spectinomycin and streptomycin
   2880..3468    +  rep_origin     ori: high-copy-number ColE1/pMB1/pBR322/pUC origin of replication
