[The description below was written by a language model from this plasmid's Addgene catalogue record and pLannotate feature annotations shown in this document.]
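Description:
pAC10047_pCR8-TagBFP2 is a small (about 3.5 kb) Gateway cloning plasmid built on the pCR8/GW/TOPO backbone. The catalogue lists it as a Gateway donor vector, and because its insert is flanked by attL sites it functions as an entry clone. It is maintained in E. coli through a high-copy ColE1/pUC-type origin of replication and selected with spectinomycin, conferred by the aadA aminoglycoside adenylyltransferase gene (SmR). Short annotated fragments of an integron Pc promoter and a gentamicin acetyltransferase gene lie just upstream of this marker, and brief lacI and lacZα fragments elsewhere. These appear to be backbone remnants rather than functional elements.

The payload is a synthetic, mammalian codon-optimised coding sequence for the monomeric blue fluorescent protein TagBFP2 (annotated by the feature tool as TagBFP), inserted by ligation-independent cloning between attL1 and attL2. These sites allow an LR Clonase reaction to transfer the fluorescent protein coding sequence directionally into any attR-containing destination vector. rrnB T1 and T2 transcription terminators sit upstream of attL1, insulating the insert from read-through transcription in bacteria. A T7 promoter lies beyond attL2 and points back toward the insert, so it would give antisense transcripts. No eukaryotic promoter or polyadenylation signal is annotated, so the plasmid is not itself an expression construct, and expression depends on the destination vector chosen. M13 forward and reverse primer sites flank the cassette for sequence verification. The plasmid was deposited as part of a set of constructs associated with work on split selectable markers. It serves as a modular source of a blue fluorescent reporter for assembling Gateway expression vectors.
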