Addgene plasmid #122770: pAC10047_pCR8-TagBFP2
Purpose: Plasmid 47:Gateway donor vector encoding TagBFP2
Depositing lab: Albert Cheng. Publication: Split Selectable Markers. Jillette N, Du M, Cheng AW. bioRxiv 452979 10.1101/452979.
Backbone
  Vector backbone: pCR8GWTOPO
  Vector type: Gateway Donor
Growth in bacteria
  Bacterial resistance: Spectinomycin, 50 μg/mL
  Growth temperature: 37°C
  Growth strain: DH5alpha
  Copy number: Unknown
Gene/Insert
  Gene/Insert name: TagBFP2
  Species: Synthetic
  Cloning method: Ligation Independent Cloning
  Sequencing primers: 5′ M13F; 3′ M13R
Terms and licenses: Academic/Nonprofit Terms; Industry Terms: Not Available to Industry
Depositor comments: Please visit https://www.biorxiv.org/content/10.1101/452979v2 for BioRxiv preprint.
How to cite: pAC10047_pCR8-TagBFP2 was a gift from Albert Cheng (Addgene plasmid # 122770)
